>Addgene plasmid #49571 | EGFP-OSBP-PH | depositor full sequence | sequence record 74230 | EGFP-OSBP-PH sequence 5007 bps
TAGTTATTAATAGTAATCAATTACGGGGTCATTAGTTCATAGCCCATATATGGAGTTCCGCGTTACATAA
CTTACGGTAAATGGCCCGCCTGGCTGACCGCCCAACGACCCCCGCCCATTGACGTCAATAATGACGTATG
TTCCCATAGTAACGCCAATAGGGACTTTCCATTGACGTCAATGGGTGGAGTATTTACGGTAAACTGCCCA
CTTGGCAGTACATCAAGTGTATCATATGCCAAGTACGCCCCCTATTGACGTCAATGACGGTAAATGGCCC
GCCTGGCATTATGCCCAGTACATGACCTTATGGGACTTTCCTACTTGGCAGTACATCTACGTATTAGTCA
TCGCTATTACCATGGTGATGCGGTTTTGGCAGTACATCAATGGGCGTGGATAGCGGTTTGACTCACGGGG
ATTTCCAAGTCTCCACCCCATTGACGTCAATGGGAGTTTGTTTTGGCACCAAAATCAACGGGACTTTCCA
AAATGTCGTAACAACTCCGCCCCATTGACGCAAATGGGCGGTAGGCGTGTACGGTGGGAGGTCTATATAA
GCAGAGCTGGTTTAGTGAACCGTCAGATCCGCTAGCGCTACCGGTCGCCACCATGGTGAGCAAGGGCGAG
GAGCTGTTCACCGGGGTGGTGCCCATCCTGGTCGAGCTGGACGGCGACGTAAACGGCCACAAGTTCAGCG
TGTCCGGCGAGGGCGAGGGCGATGCCACCTACGGCAAGCTGACCCTGAAGTTCATCTGCACCACCGGCAA
GCTGCCCGTGCCCTGGCCCACCCTCGTGACCACCCTGACCTACGGCGTGCAGTGCTTCAGCCGCTACCCC
GACCACATGAAGCAGCACGACTTCTTCAAGTCCGCCATGCCCGAAGGCTACGTCCAGGAGCGCACCATCT
TCTTCAAGGACGACGGCAACTACAAGACCCGCGCCGAGGTGAAGTTCGAGGGCGACACCCTGGTGAACCG
CATCGAGCTGAAGGGCATCGACTTCAAGGAGGACGGCAACATCCTGGGGCACAAGCTGGAGTACAACTAC
AACAGCCACAACGTCTATATCATGGCCGACAAGCAGAAGAACGGCATCAAGGTGAACTTCAAGATCCGCC
ACAACATCGAGGACGGCAGCGTGCAGCTCGCCGACCACTACCAGCAGAACACCCCCATCGGCGACGGCCC
CGTGCTGCTGCCCGACAACCACTACCTGAGCACCCAGTCCGCCCTGAGCAAAGACCCCAACGAGAAGCGC
GATCACATGGTCCTGCTGGAGTTCGTGACCGCCGCCGGGATCACTCTCGGCATGGACGAGCTGTACAAGT
CCGGCCGGACTCAGATCTCGAGCTCAAGCTTCGAATTCCGAGAGGGCTGGCTCTTCAAATGGACCAATTA
TATCAAAGGCTACCAGCGGCGATGGTTCGTGCTGAGCAACGGGCTCCTGAGCTACTACAGATCAAAGGCA
GAAATGAGACATACCTGCCGTGGTACCATCAACCTCGCCACAGCCAACATCACCGTGGAGGACTCCTGCA
ACTTCATCATTTCCAATGGGGGTGCTCAGACCTACCATCTGAAAGCTAGTTCAGAAGTTGAGCGGCAGCG
CTGGGTGACGGCCCTGGAACTGGCCAAGGCCTAACTCGACGGTACCGCGGGCCCGGGATCCACCGGATCT
AGATAACTGATCATAATCAGCCATACCACATTTGTAGAGGTTTTACTTGCTTTAAAAAACCTCCCACACC
TCCCCCTGAACCTGAAACATAAAATGAATGCAATTGTTGTTGTTAACTTGTTTATTGCAGCTTATAATGG
TTACAAATAAAGCAATAGCATCACAAATTTCACAAATAAAGCATTTTTTTCACTGCATTCTAGTTGTGGT
TTGTCCAAACTCATCAATGTATCTTAACGCGTAAATTGTAAGCGTTAATATTTTGTTAAAATTCGCGTTA
AATTTTTGTTAAATCAGCTCATTTTTTAACCAATAGGCCGAAATCGGCAAAATCCCTTATAAATCAAAAG
AATAGACCGAGATAGGGT
[37 nt withheld, positions 2049-2085]
AAAGAACGTGGACTCCAACGTCAAAGG
[49 nt withheld, positions 2113-2161]
T
[91 nt withheld, positions 2163-2253]
G
[124 nt withheld, positions 2255-2378]
CAGGTGGCACTTTTCGGGGAAATGTGCGCGGAACCCCTATTTGTTTATTTTTCTAAATACATTCAAATAT
GTATCCGCTCATGAGACAATAACCCTGATAAATGCTTCAATAATATTGAAAAAGGAAGAGTCCTGAGGCG
GAAAGAACCAGCTGTGGAATGTGTGTCAGTTAGGGTGTGGAAAGTCCCCAGGCTCCCCAGCAGGCAGAAG
TATGCAAAGCATGCATCTCAATTAGTCAGCAACCAGGTGTGGAAAGTCCCCAGGCTCCCCAGCAGGCAGA
AGTATGCAAAGCATGCATCTCAATTAGTCAGCAACCATAGTCCCGCCCCTAACTCCGCCCATCCCGCCCC
TAACTCCGCCCAGTTCCGCCCATTCTCCGCCCCATGGCTGACTAATTTTTTTTATTTATGCAGAGGCCGA
GGCCGCCTCGGCCTCTGAGCTATTCCAGAAGTAGTGAGGAGGCTTTTTTGGAGGCCTAGGCTTTTGCAAA
GATCGATCAAGAGACAGGATGAGGATCGTTTCGCATGATTGAACAAGATGGATTGCACGCAGGTTCTCCG
GCCGCTTGGGTGGAGAGGCTATTCGGCTATGACTGGGCACAACAGACAATCGGCTGCTCTGATGCCGCCG
TGTTCCGGCTGTCAGCGCAGGGGCGCCCGGTTCTTTTTGTCAAGACCGACCTGTCCGGTGCCCTGAATGA
ACTGCAAGACGAGGCAGCGCGGCTATCGTGGCTGGCCACGACGGGCGTTCCTTGCGCAGCTGTGCTCGAC
GTTGTCACTGAAGCGGGAAGGGACTGGCTGCTATTGGGCGAAGTGCCGGGGCAGGATCTCCTGTCATCTC
ACCTTGCTCCTGCCGAGAAAGTATCCATCATGGCTGATGCAATGCGGCGGCTGCATACGCTTGATCCGGC
TACCTGCCCATTCGACCACCAAGCGAAACATCGCATCGAGCGAGCACGTACTCGGATGGAAGCCGGTCTT
GTCGATCAGGATGATCTGGACGAAGAGCATCAGGGGCTCGCGCCAGCCGAACTGTTCGCCAGGCTCAAGG
CGAGCATGCCCGACGGCGAGGATCTCGTCGTGACCCATGGCGATGCCTGCTTGCCGAATATCATGGTGGA
AAATGGCCGCTTTTCTGGATTCATCGACTGTGGCCGGCTGGGTGTGGCGGACCGCTATCAGGACATAGCG
TTGGCTACCCGTGATATTGCTGAAGAGCTTGGCGGCGAATGGGCTGACCGCTTCCTCGTGCTTTACGGTA
TCGCCGCTCCCGATTCGCAGCGCATCGCCTTCTATCGCCTTCTTGACGAGTTCTTCTGAGCGGGACTCTG
GGGTTCGAAATGACCGACCAAGCGACGCCCAACCTGCCATCACGAGATTTCGATTCCACCGCCGCCTTCT
ATGAAAGGTTGGGCTTCGGAATCGTTTTCCGGGACGCCGGCTGGATGATCCTCCAGCGCGGGGATCTCAT
GCTGGAGTTCTTCGCCCACCCTAGGGGGAGGCTAACTGAAACACGGAAGGAGACAATACCGGAAGGAACC
CGCGCTATGACGGCAATAAAAAGACAGAATAAAACGCACGGTGTTGGGTCGTTTGTTCATAAACGCGGGG
TTCGGTCCCAGGGCTGGCACTCTGTCGATACCCCACCGAGACCCCATTGGGGCCAATACGCCCGCGTTTC
TTCCTTTTCCCCACCCCACCCCCCAAGTTCGGGTGAAGGCCCAGGGCTCGCAGCCAACGTCGGGGCGGCA
GGCCCTGCCATAGCCTCAGGTTACTCATATATACTTTAGATTGATTTAAAACTTCATTTTTAATTTAAAA
GGATCTAGGTGAAGATCCTTTTTGATAATCTCATGACCAAAATCCCTTAACGTGAGTTTTCGTTCCACTG
AGCGTCAGACCCCGTAGAAAAGATCAAAGGATCTTCTTGAGATCCTTTTTTTCTGCGCGTAATCTGCTGC
TTGCAAACAAAAAAACCACCGCTACCAGCGGTGGTTTGTTTGCCGGATCAAGAGCTACCAACTCTTTTTC
CGAAGGTAACTGGCTTCAGCAGAGCGCAGATACCAAATACTGTCCTTCTAGTGTAGCCGTAGTTAGGCCA
CCACTTCAAGAACTCTGTAGCACCGCCTACATACCTCGCTCTGCTAATCCTGTTACCAGTGGCTGCTGCC
AGTGGCGATAAGTCGTGTCTTACCGGGTTGGACTCAAGACGATAGTTACCGGATAAGGCGCAGCGGTCGG
GCTGAACGGGGGGTTCGTGCACACAGCCCAGCTTGGAGCGAACGACCTACACCGAACTGAGATACCTACA
GCGTGAGCTATGAGAAAGCGCCACGCTTCCCGAAGGGAGAAAGGCGGACAGGTATCCGGTAAGCGGCAGG
GTCGGAACAGGAGAGCGCACGAGGGAGCTTCCAGGGGGAAACGCCTGGTATCTTTATAGTCCTGTCGGGT
TTCGCCACCTCTGACTTGAGCGTCGATTTTTGTGATGCTCGTCAGGGGGGCGGAGCCTATGGAAAAACGC
CAGCAACGCGGCCTTTTTACGGTTCCTGGCCTTTTGCTGGCCTTTTGCTCACATGTTCTTTCCTGCGTTA
TCCCCTGATTCTGTGGATAACCGTATTACCGCCATGCAT
Features (pLannotate 1.2.2; 16 found; start..end, strand, type, name):
     61..364     +  enhancer       CMV enhancer: human cytomegalovirus immediate early enhancer
    365..568     +  promoter       CMV promoter: human cytomegalovirus (CMV) immediate early promoter
    613..1329    +  CDS            EGFP: EGFP is a basic (constitutively fluorescent) green fluorescent protein published in 1996, derived from Aequorea victoria. It is reported to be a rapidly-maturing weak dimer with moderate acid sensitivity.
   1335..1368    +  misc_feature   MCS (fragment): multiple cloning site
   1369..1641    +  CDS            Osbp (fragment): OSBP1_MOUSE - Also known as Kiaa4220 From Mus musculus (Mouse).
   1646..1671    +  misc_feature   MCS (fragment): multiple cloning site
   1688..1772    +  CDS            large T antigen (fragment): large T antigen from SV40 (simian virus 40)
   1795..1916    +  polyA_signal   SV40 poly(A) signal: SV40 polyadenylation signal
   1950..2378    -  rep_origin     f1 ori (sequence partly withheld): f1 bacteriophage origin of replication; arrow indicates direction of (+) strand synthesis
   2405..2509    +  promoter       AmpR promoter: bla
   2511..2868    +  promoter       SV40 promoter: SV40 enhancer and early promoter
   2903..3697    +  CDS            NeoR/KanR: aminoglycoside phosphotransferase from Tn5; aph(3')-II (or nptII); confers resistance to neomycin, kanamycin, and G418 (Geneticin®)
   3718..3870    +  CDS            ble (fragment): BLE_KLEPN - Experimental evidence at protein level: Swiss-Prot protein existence level 1. Binding protein with a strong affinity to the bleomycin family of antibiotics. Binds to CL990; an antimitotic-antibiotic compound. From Klebsiella pneumoniae.
   3929..3976    +  polyA_signal   HSV TK poly(A) signal: herpes simplex virus thymidine kinase polyadenylation signal (Cole and Stacy, 1985)
   4067..4083    -  polyA_signal   bGH poly(A) signal (fragment): bovine growth hormone polyadenylation signal
   4305..4893    +  rep_origin     ori: high-copy-number ColE1/pMB1/pBR322/pUC origin of replication
