[The description below was written by a language model from this plasmid's Addgene catalogue record and pLannotate feature annotations shown in this document.]
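Description:
EGFP-OSBP-PH is a mammalian expression plasmid of about 5.0 kb built on the Clontech EGFP C2 backbone. It produces the pleckstrin homology (PH) domain of human oxysterol-binding protein (OSBP, amino acids 91–179) fused to the C-terminus of EGFP. Transcription is driven by the human cytomegalovirus immediate early enhancer and promoter. The EGFP coding sequence is followed by a remnant of the multiple cloning site, the roughly 300 bp OSBP fragment, and an SV40 polyadenylation signal. The insert was placed between an EcoRI site, which is retained, and an XhoI/SalI junction that was destroyed on ligation. The OSBP sequence came from a commercial full-length cDNA clone. The automated annotation labels the insert as a fragment of mouse Osbp, which probably reflects a best match to a conserved orthologue, since the catalogue entry gives the species as human.

The plasmid replicates in bacteria at high copy from a ColE1/pUC-type origin and also carries an f1 phage origin. A single NeoR/KanR (Tn5 aminoglycoside phosphotransferase) cassette serves both hosts. A bacterial promoter gives kanamycin resistance in E. coli, and the SV40 early promoter with an HSV TK polyadenylation signal allows G418 selection of transfected mammalian cells. Short annotated fragments of ble, SV40 large T antigen and a bGH poly(A) signal are probably backbone remnants or chance matches rather than functional elements.

The construct serves as a fluorescent reporter for the localisation of the OSBP PH domain in living or fixed cells. The associated publication title concerns host proteins of phosphatidylinositol-4-phosphate metabolism that are recruited to the chlamydial inclusion.
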