Addgene plasmid #49571: EGFP-OSBP-PH
Purpose: expresses the plekstrin homology domain of OSBP in mammalian cells
Depositing lab: Marci Scidmore. Depositing organization: Cornell University. Publication: Multiple host proteins that function in phosphatidylinositol-4-phosphate metabolism are recruited to the chlamydial inclusion. Moorhead AM, Jung JY, Smirnov A, Kaufer S, Scidmore MA. Infect Immun. 2010 May;78(5):1990-2007. doi: 10.1128/IAI.01340-09. Epub 2010 Mar 15. PubMed 20231409.
Backbone
  Vector backbone: EGFP C2
  Backbone manufacturer: Clontech
  Backbone size w/o insert (bp): 4700
  Total vector size (bp): 5000
  Vector type: Mammalian Expression
  Selectable markers: Neomycin (select with G418)
Growth in bacteria
  Bacterial resistance: Kanamycin, 50 μg/mL
  Growth temperature: 37°C
  Growth strain: DH5alpha
  Copy number: High Copy
Gene/Insert
  Gene/Insert name: OSBP-PH (AA 91-179)
  Species: H. sapiens (human)
  Insert size (bp): 300
  GenBank ID: NM_002556.2
  Entrez Gene: OSBP (a.k.a. OSBP1)
  Promoter: CMV
  Tag / fusion protein: EGFP (N terminal on insert)
  Cloning method: Restriction Enzyme; 5′ cloning site EcoRI (not destroyed); 3′ cloning site XhoI/SalI (destroyed during cloning)
  Sequencing primers: 5′ EGFP C (CATGGTCCTGCTGGAGTTCGTG)
Resource information
  A portion of this plasmid was derived from a plasmid made by: OSBP derived from cMV6-XL6-OSBP purchased from Origene
Terms and licenses: Academic/Nonprofit Terms; Industry Terms: Not Available to Industry
How to cite: EGFP-OSBP-PH was a gift from Marci Scidmore (Addgene plasmid # 49571 ; http://n2t.net/addgene:49571 ; RRID:Addgene_49571)
