>Addgene plasmid #49571 | EGFP-OSBP-PH | addgene partial sequence | sequence record 76222 | SV40pA-R 5'-GAAATTTGTGATGCTATTGC-3'
TTATAAGCTGCAATAAACAAGTTAACAACAACAATTGCATTCATTTTATGTTTCAGGTTCAGGGGGAGGT
GTGGGAGGTTTTTTAAAGCAAGTAAAACCTCTACAAATGTGGTATGGCTGATTATGATCAGTTATCTAGA
TCCGGTGGATCCCGGGCCCGCGGTACCGTCGAGTTAGGCCTTGGCCAGTTCCAGGGCCGTCACCCAGCGC
TGCCGCTCAACTTCTGAACTAGCTTTCAGATGGTAGGTCTGAGCACCCCCATTGGAAATGATGAAGTTGC
AGGAGTCCTCCACGGTGATGTTGGCTGTGGCGAGGTTGATGGTACCACGGCAGGTATGTCTCATTTCTGC
CTTTGATCTGTAGTAGCTCAGGAGCCCGTTGCTCAGCACGAACCATCGCCGCTGGTAGCCTTTGATATAA
TTGGTCCATTTGAAGAGCCAGCCCTCTCGGAATTCGAAGCTTGAGCTCGAGATCTGAGTCCGGCCGGACT
TGTACAGCTCGTCCATGCCGAGAGTGATCCCGGCGGCGGTCACGAACTCCAGCAGGACCATGTGATCGCG
CTTCTCGTTGGGGTCTTTGCTCAGGGCGGACTGGGTGCTCAGGTAGTGGTTGTCGGGCAGCAGCACGGGG
CCGTCGCCGATGGGGGTGTTCTGCTGGTAGTGGTCGGCGAGCTGCACGCTGCCGTCCTCGATGTTGTGGC
GGATCTTGAAGTTCACCTTGATGCCGTTCTTCTGCTTGTCGGCCATGATATAGACGTTGTGGCTGTTGTA
GTTGTACTCCAGCTTGTGCCCCAGGATGTTGCCGTCCTCCTTGAAGTCGATGCCCTTCAGCTCGATGCGG
TTCACCAGGGTGTCGCCCTCGAACTTCACCTCGGCGCGGGTCTTGTAGTTGCCGTCGTCCTTGAAGAAGA
TGGTGCGCTCCTGGACGTAGCCTTCGGGCATGGCGGACTTGAAGAAGTCGTGCTGCTTCATGTGGTCGGG
GTAGCGGCTGAAGCACTGCA
